Addgene plasmid #248139: pFUW-Syb2-V43del
Purpose: Mammalian expression lentiviral vector encoding the wild-type Synaptobrevin2 (Syb2) with V43del deletion
Depositing lab: Ege Kavalali. Depositing organization: Vanderbilt University. Publication: Synaptobrevin-2 disease variants reveal spatial constraints within the presynaptic active zone. Guzikowski NJ, Bagatelas ED, Shin OH, Khan YA, Esquivies L, Alten B, Brunger AT, Kavalali ET. Proc Natl Acad Sci U S A. 2025 Nov 4;122(44):e2507347122. doi: 10.1073/pnas.2507347122. Epub 2025 Oct 30. PubMed 41166419.
Backbone
  Vector backbone: pFUW
  Backbone size w/o insert (bp): 9124
  Vector type: Mammalian Expression
Growth in bacteria
  Bacterial resistance: Ampicillin, 100 μg/mL
  Growth temperature: 37°C
  Growth strain: DH5alpha
  Copy number: High Copy
Gene/Insert
  Gene/Insert name: Syb2-V43del
  Species: R. norvegicus (rat)
  Insert size (bp): 1127
  Mutation: V43del
  Entrez Gene: Vamp2 (a.k.a. RATVAMPB, RATVAMPIR, SYB, Syb2)
  Promoter: Ubiquitin
  Cloning method: Restriction Enzyme; 5′ cloning site EcoRI (not destroyed); 3′ cloning site BamHI (not destroyed)
  Sequencing primers: 5′ ttgaaatgtaatcatttgggtc; 3′ aggttgattatcgataagcttg
Resource information
  A portion of this plasmid was derived from a plasmid made by: Dr. David Baltimore
Terms and licenses: Academic/Nonprofit Terms; Industry Terms: Not Available to Industry
How to cite: pFUW-Syb2-V43del was a gift from Ege Kavalali (Addgene plasmid # 248139 ; http://n2t.net/addgene:248139 ; RRID:Addgene_248139)
