[The description below was written by a language model from this plasmid's Addgene catalogue record and pLannotate feature annotations shown in this document.]
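Description:
pFUW-Syb2-V43del is an HIV-1-based lentiviral transfer plasmid built on the pFUW backbone for expression of a rat synaptobrevin-2 (Syb2/Vamp2) variant in mammalian cells. It is propagated in E. coli as a high-copy plasmid through a ColE1/pUC-type origin and selected with ampicillin via the bla gene. The backbone also carries an f1 origin and an SV40/EM7-driven bleomycin/Zeocin resistance cassette with an SV40 polyadenylation signal, which lies outside the viral LTRs and so would not be packaged into the viral genome.

The viral portion begins with a CMV enhancer/promoter fused to a truncated 5' LTR, which drives transcription of the genomic RNA in packaging cells. This is followed by the Ψ packaging signal with a partial gag sequence, the Rev response element for Rev-dependent nuclear export, and the cPPT/CTS, which aids nuclear import of the reverse-transcribed genome. The internal expression cassette uses the human ubiquitin C promoter to drive the Vamp2 coding sequence, cloned between EcoRI and BamHI sites. A WPRE follows to enhance transcript stability and expression, then a truncated 3' LTR and a bGH polyadenylation signal. No epitope tag or fluorescent reporter is annotated.

The insert carries the V43del mutation, a single-residue deletion of valine 43 in this synaptic vesicle SNARE protein. The annotated coding region spans about 345 nt, shorter than the 1127 bp listed as the insert size, and the sequenced record is also smaller than backbone plus insert would suggest; the record does not explain this. The associated publication concerns synaptobrevin-2 disease variants, so the construct is presumably used to make lentivirus for expressing this variant and studying its effect on neurotransmitter release.
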