Features (pLannotate 1.2.2; 31 found; start..end, strand, type, name):
     30..82      -  misc_feature   bom (fragment): basis of mobility region from pBR322
    237..616     +  enhancer       CMV enhancer: human cytomegalovirus immediate early enhancer
    617..816     +  promoter       CMV promoter: human cytomegalovirus (CMV) immediate early promoter
    834..1014    +  LTR            5' LTR (truncated): truncated 5' long terminal repeat (LTR) from HIV-1
   1061..1186    +  misc_feature   HIV-1 Ψ: packaging signal of human immunodeficiency virus type 1
   1170..1533    +  CDS            HIV-1 gag (fragment): gag protein from human immunodeficiency virus 1; gag
   1679..1912    +  misc_feature   RRE: The Rev response element (RRE) of HIV-1 allows for Rev-dependent mRNA export from the nucleus to the cytoplasm.
   2289..2389    +  CDS            Rev (fragment): human immunodeficiency virus 1 (HIV-1) Rev protein; rev; enhances nuclear export of unspliced and incompletely spliced viral mRNAs
   2439..2556    +  misc_feature   cPPT/CTS: central polypurine tract and central termination sequence of HIV-1
   2621..3832    +  promoter       UbC promoter: human ubiquitin C promoter
   3843..3865    -  misc_feature   MCS (fragment): pUC18/19 multiple cloning site
   3872..4216    +  CDS            Vamp2: VAMP2_MOUSE - Also known as Syb2. Experimental evidence at protein level: Swiss-Prot protein existence level 1. Involved in the targeting and/or fusion of transport vesicles to their target membrane (PubMed:9430681). Major SNARE protein of synaptic vesicles which mediates fusion of synaptic vesicles to release neurotransmitters. Essential for fast vesicular exocytosis and activity-dependent neurotransmitter release as well as fast endocytosis that mediates rapid reuse of synaptic vesicles (PubMed:15475946). Modulates the gating characteristics of the delayed rectifier voltage- dependent potass
   4232..4255    +  misc_feature   MCS (fragment): pBluescript multiple cloning site
   4255..4843    +  misc_feature   WPRE: woodchuck hepatitis virus posttranscriptional regulatory element
   4780..5361    +  CDS            nef (fragment): NEF_HV1H2 - Experimental evidence at protein level: Swiss-Prot protein existence level 1. Extracellular Nef protein targets CD4(+) T-lymphocytes for apoptosis by interacting with CXCR4 surface receptors. From Human immunodeficiency virus type 1 group M subtype B (isolate HXB2) (HIV-1).
   5368..5548    +  LTR            5' LTR (truncated): truncated 5' long terminal repeat (LTR) from HIV-1
   5580..5804    +  polyA_signal   bGH poly(A) signal: bovine growth hormone polyadenylation signal
   5808..5829    +  promoter       SV40 promoter (fragment): SV40 enhancer and early promoter
   5850..6278    +  rep_origin     f1 ori (sequence partly withheld): f1 bacteriophage origin of replication; arrow indicates direction of (+) strand synthesis
   6292..6621    +  promoter       SV40 promoter: SV40 enhancer and early promoter
   6669..6716    +  promoter       EM7 promoter: synthetic bacterial promoter&nbsp
   6735..7109    +  CDS            BleoR: antibiotic-binding protein; Sh ble from Streptoalloteichus hindustanus; confers resistance to bleomycin, phleomycin, and Zeocin™
   7119..7244    +  CDS            ble (fragment): BLE_KLEPN - Experimental evidence at protein level: Swiss-Prot protein existence level 1. Binding protein with a strong affinity to the bleomycin family of antibiotics. Binds to CL990; an antimitotic-antibiotic compound. From Klebsiella pneumoniae.
   7239..7360    +  polyA_signal   SV40 poly(A) signal: SV40 polyadenylation signal
   7433..7449    -  protein_bind   lac operator: The lac repressor binds to the lac operator to inhibit transcription in E. coli. This inhibition can be relieved by adding lactose or isopropyl-β-D-thiogalactopyranoside (IPTG). lac repressor encoded by lacI
   7457..7487    -  promoter       lac promoter: promoter for the E. coli lac operon
   7502..7523    -  protein_bind   CAP binding site: CAP binding activates transcription in the presence of cAMP. E. coli catabolite activator protein
   7536..7628    -  CDS            lacI (fragment): lac repressor; lacI; The lac repressor binds to the lac operator to inhibit transcription in E. coli. This inhibition can be relieved by adding lactose or isopropyl-β-D-thiogalactopyranoside (IPTG).
   7811..8399    -  rep_origin     ori: high-copy-number ColE1/pMB1/pBR322/pUC origin of replication
   8570..9430    -  CDS            AmpR: β-lactamase; bla; confers resistance to ampicillin, carbenicillin, and related antibiotics
   9431..9535    -  promoter       AmpR promoter: bla
>Addgene plasmid #248139 | pFUW-Syb2-V43del | addgene full sequence | sequence record 493403 | Addgene NGS Result
TCGACGGATCGGGAGATCTCCCGATCCCCTATGGTGCACTCTCAGTACAATCTGCTCTGATGCCGCATAG
TTAAGCCAGTATCTGCTCCCTGCTTGTGTGTTGGAGGTCGCTGAGTAGTGCGCGAGCAAAATTTAAGCTA
CAACAAGGCAAGGCTTGACCGACAATTGCATGAAGAATCTGCTTAGGGTTAGGCGTTTTGCGCTGCTTCG
CGATGTACGGGCCAGATATACGCGTTGACATTGATTATTGACTAGTTATTAATAGTAATCAATTACGGGG
TCATTAGTTCATAGCCCATATATGGAGTTCCGCGTTACATAACTTACGGTAAATGGCCCGCCTGGCTGAC
CGCCCAACGACCCCCGCCCATTGACGTCAATAATGACGTATGTTCCCATAGTAACGCCAATAGGGACTTT
CCATTGACGTCAATGGGTGGAGTATTTACGGTAAACTGCCCACTTGGCAGTACATCAAGTGTATCATATG
CCAAGTACGCCCCCTATTGACGTCAATGACGGTAAATGGCCCGCCTGGCATTATGCCCAGTACATGACCT
TATGGGACTTTCCTACTTGGCAGTACATCTACGTATTAGTCATCGCTATTACCATGGTGATGCGGTTTTG
GCAGTACATCAATGGGCGTGGATAGCGGTTTGACTCACGGGGATTTCCAAGTCTCCACCCCATTGACGTC
AATGGGAGTTTGTTTTGGCACCAAAATCAACGGGACTTTCCAAAATGTCGTAACAACTCCGCCCCATTGA
CGCAAATGGGCGGTAGGCGTGTACGGTGGGAGGTCTATATAAGCAGCGCGTTTTGCCTGTACTGGGTCTC
TCTGGTTAGACCAGATCTGAGCCTGGGAGCTCTCTGGCTAACTAGGGAACCCACTGCTTAAGCCTCAATA
AAGCTTGCCTTGAGTGCTTCAAGTAGTGTGTGCCCGTCTGTTGTGTGACTCTGGTAACTAGAGATCCCTC
AGACCCTTTTAGTCAGTGTGGAAAATCTCTAGCAGTGGCGCCCGAACAGGGACTTGAAAGCGAAAGGGAA
ACCAGAGGAGCTCTCTCGACGCAGGACTCGGCTTGCTGAAGCGCGCACGGCAAGAGGCGAGGGGCGGCGA
CTGGTGAGTACGCCAAAAATTTTGACTAGCGGAGGCTAGAAGGAGAGAGATGGGTGCGAGAGCGTCAGTA
TTAAGCGGGGGAGAATTAGATCGCGATGGGAAAAAATTCGGTTAAGGCCAGGGGGAAAGAAAAAATATAA
ATTAAAACATATAGTATGGGCAAGCAGGGAGCTAGAACGATTCGCAGTTAATCCTGGCCTGTTAGAAACA
TCAGAAGGCTGTAGACAAATACTGGGACAGCTACAACCATCCCTTCAGACAGGATCAGAAGAACTTAGAT
CATTATATAATACAGTAGCAACCCTCTATTGTGTGCATCAAAGGATAGAGATAAAAGACACCAAGGAAGC
TTTAGACAAGATAGAGGAAGAGCAAAACAAAAGTAAGACCACCGCACAGCAAGCGGCCGCTGATCTTCAG
ACCTGGAGGAGGAGATATGAGGGACAATTGGAGAAGTGAATTATATAAATATAAAGTAGTAAAAATTGAA
CCATTAGGAGTAGCACCCACCAAGGCAAAGAGAAGAGTGGTGCAGAGAGAAAAAAGAGCAGTGGGAATAG
GAGCTTTGTTCCTTGGGTTCTTGGGAGCAGCAGGAAGCACTATGGGCGCAGCGTCAATGACGCTGACGGT
ACAGGCCAGACAATTATTGTCTGGTATAGTGCAGCAGCAGAACAATTTGCTGAGGGCTATTGAGGCGCAA
CAGCATCTGTTGCAACTCACAGTCTGGGGCATCAAGCAGCTCCAGGCAAGAATCCTGGCTGTGGAAAGAT
ACCTAAAGGATCAACAGCTCCTGGGGATTTGGGGTTGCTCTGGAAAACTCATTTGCACCACTGCTGTGCC
TTGGAATGCTAGTTGGAGTAATAAATCTCTGGAACAGATTTGGAATCACACGACCTGGATGGAGTGGGAC
AGAGAAATTAACAATTACACAAGCTTAATACACTCCTTAATTGAAGAATCGCAAAACCAGCAAGAAAAGA
ATGAACAAGAATTATTGGAATTAGATAAATGGGCAAGTTTGTGGAATTGGTTTAACATAACAAATTGGCT
GTGGTATATAAAATTATTCATAATGATAGTAGGAGGCTTGGTAGGTTTAAGAATAGTTTTTGCTGTACTT
TCTATAGTGAATAGAGTTAGGCAGGGATATTCACCATTATCGTTTCAGACCCACCTCCCAACCCCGAGGG
GACCCGACAGGCCCGAAGGAATAGAAGAAGAAGGTGGAGAGAGAGACAGAGACAGATCCATTCGATTAGT
GAACGGATCGGCACTGCGTGCGCCAATTCTGCAGACAAATGGCAGTATTCATCCACAATTTTAAAAGAAA
AGGGGGGATTGGGGGGTACAGTGCAGGGGAAAGAATAGTAGACATAATAGCAACAGACATACAAACTAAA
GAATTACAAAAACAAATTACAAAAATTCAAAATTTTCGGGTTTATTACAGGGACAGCAGAGATCCAGTTT
GGTTAATTAACCCGTGTCGGCTCCAGATCTGGCCTCCGCGCCGGGTTTTGGCGCCTCCCGCGGGCGCCCC
CCTCCTCACGGCGAGCGCTGCCACGTCAGACGAAGGGCGCAGCGAGCGTCCTGATCCTTCCGCCCGGACG
CTCAGGACAGCGGCCCGCTGCTCATAAGACTCGGCCTTAGAACCCCAGTATCAGCAGAAGGACATTTTAG
GACGGGACTTGGGTGACTCTAGGGCACTGGTTTTCTTTCCAGAGAGCGGAACAGGCGAGGAAAAGTAGTC
CCTTCTCGGCGATTCTGCGGAGGGATCTCCGTGGGGCGGTGAACGCCGATGATTATATAAGGACGCGCCG
GGTGTGGCACAGCTAGTTCCGTCGCAGCCGGGATTTGGGTCGCGGTTCTTGTTTGTGGATCGCTGTGATC
GTCACTTGGTGAGTAGCGGGCTGCTGGGCTGGCCGGGGCTTTCGTGGCCGCCGGGCCGCTCGGTGGGACG
GAAGCGTGTGGAGAGACCGCCAAGGGCTGTAGTCTGGGTCCGCGAGCAAGGTTGCCCTGAACTGGGGGTT
GGGGGGAGCGCAGCAAAATGGCGGCTGTTCCCGAGTCTTGAATGGAAGACGCTTGTGAGGCGGGCTGTGA
GGTCGTTGAAACAAGGTGGGGGGCATGGTGGGCGGCAAGAACCCAAGGTCTTGAGGCCTTCGCTAATGCG
GGAAAGCTCTTATTCGGGTGAGATGGGCTGGGGCACCATCTGGGGACCCTGACGTGAAGTTTGTCACTGA
CTGGAGAACTCGGTTTGTCGTCTGTTGCGGGGGCGGCAGTTATGGCGGTGCCGTTGGGCAGTGCACCCGT
ACCTTTGGGAGCGCGCGCCCTCGTCGTGTCGTGACGTCACCCGTTCTGTTGGCTTATAATGCAGGGTGGG
GCCACCTGCCGGTAGGTGTGCGGTAGGCTTTTCTCCGTCGCAGGACGCAGGGTTCGGGCCTAGGGTAGGC
TCTCCTGAATCGACAGGCGCCGGACCTCTGGTGAGGGGAGGGATAAGTGAGGCGTCAGTTTCTTTGGTCG
GTTTTATGTACCTATCTTCTTAAGTAGCTGAAGCTCCGGTTTTGAACTATGCGCTCGGGGTTGGCGAGTG
TGTTTTGTGAAGTTTTTTAGGCACCTTTTGAAATGTAATCATTTGGGTCAATATGTAATTTTCAGTGTTA
GACTAGTAAATTGTCCGCTAAATTCTGGCCGTTTTTGGCTTTTTTGTTAGACGAAGCTTGGGCTGCAGGT
CGACTCTAGAGGATCGAATTCATGTCGGCTACCGCTGCCACCGTCCCGCCTGCCGCCCCGGCCGGCGAGG
GTGGCCCCCCTGCACCTCCTCCAAATCTTACCAGTAACAGGAGACTGCAGCAGACCCAGGCCCAGGTGGA
TGAGGTGGACATCATGAGGGTGAATGTGGACAAGGTCCTGGAGCGAGACCAGAAGCTATCGGAACTGGAT
GATCGCGCAGATGCCCTCCAGGCAGGGGCCTCCCAGTTTGAAACAAGTGCAGCCAAGCTCAAGCGCAAAT
ACTGGTGGAAAAACCTCAAGATGATGATCATCTTGGGAGTGATTTGCGCCATCATCCTCATCATCATCAT
CGTTTACTTCAGCACTTAAGGATCCGTTAACAATTCGATATCAAGCTTATCGATAATCAACCTCTGGATT
ACAAAATTTGTGAAAGATTGACTGGTATTCTTAACTATGTTGCTCCTTTTACGCTATGTGGATACGCTGC
TTTAATGCCTTTGTATCATGCTATTGCTTCCCGTATGGCTTTCATTTTCTCCTCCTTGTATAAATCCTGG
TTGCTGTCTCTTTATGAGGAGTTGTGGCCCGTTGTCAGGCAACGTGGCGTGGTGTGCACTGTGTTTGCTG
ACGCAACCCCCACTGGTTGGGGCATTGCCACCACCTGTCAGCTCCTTTCCGGGACTTTCGCTTTCCCCCT
CCCTATTGCCACGGCGGAACTCATCGCCGCCTGCCTTGCCCGCTGCTGGACAGGGGCTCGGCTGTTGGGC
ACTGACAATTCCGTGGTGTTGTCGGGGAAATCATCGTCCTTTCCTTGGCTGCTCGCCTGTGTTGCCACCT
GGATTCTGCGCGGGACGTCCTTCTGCTACGTCCCTTCGGCCCTCAATCCAGCGGACCTTCCTTCCCGCGG
CCTGCTGCCGGCTCTGCGGCCTCTTCCGCGTCTTCGCCTTCGCCCTCAGACGAGTCGGATCTCCCTTTGG
GCCGCCTCCCCGCATCGATACCGTCGACCTCGAGACCTAGAAAAACATGGAGCAATCACAAGTAGCAATA
CAGCAGCTACCAATGCTGATTGTGCCTGGCTAGAAGCACAAGAGGAGGAGGAGGTGGGTTTTCCAGTCAC
ACCTCAGGTACCTTTAAGACCAATGACTTACAAGGCAGCTGTAGATCTTAGCCACTTTTTAAAAGAAAAG
GGGGGACTGGAAGGGCTAATTCACTCCCAACGAAGACAAGATATCCTTGATCTGTGGATCTACCACACAC
AAGGCTACTTCCCTGATTGGCAGAACTACACACCAGGGCCAGGGATCAGATATCCACTGACCTTTGGATG
GTGCTACAAGCTAGTACCAGTTGAGCAAGAGAAGGTAGAAGAAGCCAATGAAGGAGAGAACACCCGCTTG
TTACACCCTGTGAGCCTGCATGGGATGGATGACCCGGAGAGAGAAGTATTAGAGTGGAGGTTTGACAGCC
GCCTAGCATTTCATCACATGGCCCGAGAGCTGCATCCGGACTGTACTGGGTCTCTCTGGTTAGACCAGAT
CTGAGCCTGGGAGCTCTCTGGCTAACTAGGGAACCCACTGCTTAAGCCTCAATAAAGCTTGCCTTGAGTG
CTTCAAGTAGTGTGTGCCCGTCTGTTGTGTGACTCTGGTAACTAGAGATCCCTCAGACCCTTTTAGTCAG
TGTGGAAAATCTCTAGCAGGGCCCGTTTAAACCCGCTGATCAGCCTCGACTGTGCCTTCTAGTTGCCAGC
CATCTGTTGTTTGCCCCTCCCCCGTGCCTTCCTTGACCCTGGAAGGTGCCACTCCCACTGTCCTTTCCTA
ATAAAATGAGGAAATTGCATCGCATTGTCTGAGTAGGTGTCATTCTATTCTGGGGGGTGGGGTGGGGCAG
GACAGCAAGGGGGAGGATTGGGAAGACAATAGCAGGCATGCTGGGGATGCGGTGGGCTCTATGGCTTCTG
AGGCGGAAAGAACCAGCTGGGGCTCTAGGGGGTATCCCC
[124 nt withheld, positions 5850-5973]
C
[91 nt withheld, positions 5975-6065]
A
[49 nt withheld, positions 6067-6115]
CCTTTGACGTTGGAGTCCACGTTCTTT
[37 nt withheld, positions 6143-6179]
ACCCTATCTCGGTCTATTCTTTTGATTTATAAGGGATTTTGCCGATTTCGGCCTATTGGTTAAAAAATGA
GCTGATTTAACAAAAATTTAACGCGAATTAATTCTGTGGAATGTGTGTCAGTTAGGGTGTGGAAAGTCCC
CAGGCTCCCCAGCAGGCAGAAGTATGCAAAGCATGCATCTCAATTAGTCAGCAACCAGGTGTGGAAAGTC
CCCAGGCTCCCCAGCAGGCAGAAGTATGCAAAGCATGCATCTCAATTAGTCAGCAACCATAGTCCCGCCC
CTAACTCCGCCCATCCCGCCCCTAACTCCGCCCAGTTCCGCCCATTCTCCGCCCCATGGCTGACTAATTT
TTTTTATTTATGCAGAGGCCGAGGCCGCCTCTGCCTCTGAGCTATTCCAGAAGTAGTGAGGAGGCTTTTT
TGGAGGCCTAGGCTTTTGCAAAAAGCTCCCGGGAGCTTGTATATCCATTTTCGGATCTGATCAGCACGTG
TTGACAATTAATCATCGGCATAGTATATCGGCATAGTATAATACGACAAGGTGAGGAACTAAACCATGGC
CAAGTTGACCAGTGCCGTTCCGGTGCTCACCGCGCGCGACGTCGCCGGAGCGGTCGAGTTCTGGACCGAC
CGGCTCGGGTTCTCCCGGGACTTCGTGGAGGACGACTTCGCCGGTGTGGTCCGGGACGACGTGACCCTGT
TCATCAGCGCGGTCCAGGACCAGGTGGTGCCGGACAACACCCTGGCCTGGGTGTGGGTGCGCGGCCTGGA
CGAGCTGTACGCCGAGTGGTCGGAGGTCGTGTCCACGAACTTCCGGGACGCCTCCGGGCCGGCCATGACC
GAGATCGGCGAGCAGCCGTGGGGGCGGGAGTTCGCCCTGCGCGACCCGGCCGGCAACTGCGTGCACTTCG
TGGCCGAGGAGCAGGACTGACACGTGCTACGAGATTTCGATTCCACCGCCGCCTTCTATGAAAGGTTGGG
CTTCGGAATCGTTTTCCGGGACGCCGGCTGGATGATCCTCCAGCGCGGGGATCTCATGCTGGAGTTCTTC
GCCCACCCCAACTTGTTTATTGCAGCTTATAATGGTTACAAATAAAGCAATAGCATCACAAATTTCACAA
ATAAAGCATTTTTTTCACTGCATTCTAGTTGTGGTTTGTCCAAACTCATCAATGTATCTTATCATGTCTG
TATACCGTCGACCTCTAGCTAGAGCTTGGCGTAATCATGGTCATAGCTGTTTCCTGTGTGAAATTGTTAT
CCGCTCACAATTCCACACAACATACGAGCCGGAAGCATAAAGTGTAAAGCCTGGGGTGCCTAATGAGTGA
GCTAACTCACATTAATTGCGTTGCGCTCACTGCCCGCTTTCCAGTCGGGAAACCTGTCGTGCCAGCTGCA
TTAATGAATCGGCCAACGCGCGGGGAGAGGCGGTTTGCGTATTGGGCGCTCTTCCGCTTCCTCGCTCACT
GACTCGCTGCGCTCGGTCGTTCGGCTGCGGCGAGCGGTATCAGCTCACTCAAAGGCGGTAATACGGTTAT
CCACAGAATCAGGGGATAACGCAGGAAAGAACATGTGAGCAAAAGGCCAGCAAAAGGCCAGGAACCGTAA
AAAGGCCGCGTTGCTGGCGTTTTTCCATAGGCTCCGCCCCCCTGACGAGCATCACAAAAATCGACGCTCA
AGTCAGAGGTGGCGAAACCCGACAGGACTATAAAGATACCAGGCGTTTCCCCCTGGAAGCTCCCTCGTGC
GCTCTCCTGTTCCGACCCTGCCGCTTACCGGATACCTGTCCGCCTTTCTCCCTTCGGGAAGCGTGGCGCT
TTCTCATAGCTCACGCTGTAGGTATCTCAGTTCGGTGTAGGTCGTTCGCTCCAAGCTGGGCTGTGTGCAC
GAACCCCCCGTTCAGCCCGACCGCTGCGCCTTATCCGGTAACTATCGTCTTGAGTCCAACCCGGTAAGAC
ACGACTTATCGCCACTGGCAGCAGCCACTGGTAACAGGATTAGCAGAGCGAGGTATGTAGGCGGTGCTAC
AGAGTTCTTGAAGTGGTGGCCTAACTACGGCTACACTAGAAGAACAGTATTTGGTATCTGCGCTCTGCTG
AAGCCAGTTACCTTCGGAAAAAGAGTTGGTAGCTCTTGATCCGGCAAACAAACCACCGCTGGTAGCGGTG
GTTTTTTTGTTTGCAAGCAGCAGATTACGCGCAGAAAAAAAGGATCTCAAGAAGATCCTTTGATCTTTTC
TACGGGGTCTGACGCTCAGTGGAACGAAAACTCACGTTAAGGGATTTTGGTCATGAGATTATCAAAAAGG
ATCTTCACCTAGATCCTTTTAAATTAAAAATGAAGTTTTAAATCAATCTAAAGTATATATGAGTAAACTT
GGTCTGACAGTTACCAATGCTTAATCAGTGAGGCACCTATCTCAGCGATCTGTCTATTTCGTTCATCCAT
AGTTGCCTGACTCCCCGTCGTGTAGATAACTACGATACGGGAGGGCTTACCATCTGGCCCCAGTGCTGCA
ATGATACCGCGAGACCCACGCTCACCGGCTCCAGATTTATCAGCAATAAACCAGCCAGCCGGAAGGGCCG
AGCGCAGAAGTGGTCCTGCAACTTTATCCGCCTCCATCCAGTCTATTAATTGTTGCCGGGAAGCTAGAGT
AAGTAGTTCGCCAGTTAATAGTTTGCGCAACGTTGTTGCCATTGCTACAGGCATCGTGGTGTCACGCTCG
TCGTTTGGTATGGCTTCATTCAGCTCCGGTTCCCAACGATCAAGGCGAGTTACATGATCCCCCATGTTGT
GCAAAAAAGCGGTTAGCTCCTTCGGTCCTCCGATCGTTGTCAGAAGTAAGTTGGCCGCAGTGTTATCACT
CATGGTTATGGCAGCACTGCATAATTCTCTTACTGTCATGCCATCCGTAAGATGCTTTTCTGTGACTGGT
GAGTACTCAACCAAGTCATTCTGAGAATAGTGTATGCGGCGACCGAGTTGCTCTTGCCCGGCGTCAATAC
GGGATAATACCGCGCCACATAGCAGAACTTTAAAAGTGCTCATCATTGGAAAACGTTCTTCGGGGCGAAA
ACTCTCAAGGATCTTACCGCTGTTGAGATCCAGTTCGATGTAACCCACTCGTGCACCCAACTGATCTTCA
GCATCTTTTACTTTCACCAGCGTTTCTGGGTGAGCAAAAACAGGAAGGCAAAATGCCGCAAAAAAGGGAA
TAAGGGCGACACGGAAATGTTGAATACTCATACTCTTCCTTTTTCAATATTATTGAAGCATTTATCAGGG
TTATTGTCTCATGAGCGGATACATATTTGAATGTATTTAGAAAAATAAACAAATAGGGGTTCCGCGCACA
TTTCCCCGAAAAGTGCCACCTGACG
