>Addgene plasmid #248139 | pFUW-Syb2-V43del | depositor partial sequence | sequence record 489233 | Syb2-V43del seq using pFUW 5-sequencing primer (ttgaaatgtaatcatttgggtc)
AATTCTGGCCGTTTTTGGCTTTTTTGTTAGACGAAGCTTGGGCTGCAGGTCGACTCTAGAGGATCGAATT
CATGTCGGCTACCGCTGCCACCGTCCCGCCTGCCGCCCCGGCCGGCGAGGGTGGCCCCCCTGCACCTCCT
CCAAATCTTACCAGTAACAGGAGACTGCAGCAGACCCAGGCCCAGGTGGATGAGGTGGACATCATGAGGG
TGAATGTGGACAAGGTCCTGGAGCGAGACCAGAAGCTATCGGAACTGGATGATCGCGCAGATGCCCTCCA
GGCAGGGGCCTCCCAGTTTGAAACAAGTGCAGCCAAGCTCAAGCGCAAATACTGGTGGAAAAACCTCAAG
ATGATGATCATCTTGGGAGTGATTTGCGCCATCATCCTCATCATCATCATCGTTTACTTCAGCACTTAAG
GATCCGTTAACAATTCGATATCAAGCTTATCGATAATCAACCTCTGGATTACAAAATTTGTGAAAGATTG
ACTGGTATTCTTAACTATGTTGCTCCTTTTACGCTATGTGGATACGCTGCTTTAATGCCTTTGTATCATG
CTATTGCTTCCCGTATGGCTTTCATTTTCTCCTCCTTGTATAAATCCTGGTTGCTGTCTCTTTATGAGGA
GTTGTGGCCCGTTGTCAGGCAACGTGGCGTGGTGTGCACTGTGTTTGCTGACGCAACCCCCACTGGTTGG
GGCATTGCCACCACCTGTCAGCTCCTTTCCGGGACTTTCGCTTTCCCCCTCCCTATTGCCACGGCGGAAC
TCATCGCCGCCTGCCTTGCCCGCTGCTGGACAGGGGCTCGGCTGTTGGGCACTGACAATTCCGTGGTGTT
GTCGGGGAAATCATCGTCCTTTCCTTGGCTGCTCGCCTGTGTTGCCACCTGG
